>Addgene plasmid #128216 | pAK003 | addgene full sequence | sequence record 261552 | Addgene NGS Result
TCGCGCGTTTCGGTGATGACGGTGAAAACCTCTGACACATGCAGCTCCCGGACGTCATTGTCGATGGTCT
CAAGTCCGTTATCAACTTGAAAAAGTGGCACCGAGTCGGTGCAACAAAGCACCAGTGGTCTAGTGGTAGA
ATAGTACCCTGCCACGGTACAGACCCGGGTTCGATTCCCGGCTGGTGCATTGTCTTCGCAGCTGGCACGA
CAGGTTTCCCGACTGGAAAGCGGGCAGTGAGCGCAACGCAATTAATGTGAGTTAGCTCACTCATTAGGCA
CCCCAGGCTTTACACTTTATGCTTCCGGCTCGTATGTTGTGTGGAATTGTGAGCGGATAACAATTTCACA
CAGGAAACAGCTATGACCATGATTACGCCAAGCTTGCATGCCTGCAGGTCGACTCTAGAGGATCCCCGGG
TACCGAGCTCGAATTCACTGGCCGTCGTTTTACAACGTCGTGACTGGGAAAACCCTGGCGTTACCCAACT
TAATCGCCTTGCAGCACATCCCCCTTTCGCCAGCTGGCGTAATAGCGAAGAGGCCCGCACCGATCGCCCT
TCCCAACAGTTGCGCAGCCTGAATGGCGAATGGCGCCTGATGCGGTATTTTCTCCTTACGCATCTGTGCG
GTATTTCACACCGCATATGGTGCACTCTCAGTACAATCTGCTCTGATGCCGCATAGTTAAGCCAGCCCCG
ACACCCGCCAACACCCGCTGACGCGCCCTGACGGGCTTGTCTGCTCCCGGCATCCGCTTACAGACAAGCT
GTGACGAAGACAAGTTTCAGAGCTATGCTGGAAACAGCATAGCAAGTTGAAATAAGGCTAGTCCGTTATC
AACTGAGACCATCATTGTCACATGTGAGCAAAAGGCCAGCAAAAGGCCAGGAACCGTAAAAAGGCCGCGT
TGCTGGCGTTTTTCCATAGGCTCCGCCCCCCTGACGAGCATCACAAAAATCGACGCTCAAGTCAGAGGTG
GCGAAACCCGACAGGACTATAAAGATACCAGGCGTTTCCCCCTGGAAGCTCCCTCGTGCGCTCTCCTGTT
CCGACCCTGCCGCTTACCGGATACCTGTCCGCCTTTCTCCCTTCGGGAAGCGTGGCGCTTTCTCATAGCT
CACGCTGTAGGTATCTCAGTTCGGTGTAGGTCGTTCGCTCCAAGCTGGGCTGTGTGCACGAACCCCCCGT
TCAGCCCGACCGCTGCGCCTTATCCGGTAACTATCGTCTTGAGTCCAACCCGGTAAGACACGACTTATCG
CCACTGGCAGCAGCCACTGGTAACAGGATTAGCAGAGCGAGGTATGTAGGCGGTGCTACAGAGTTCTTGA
AGTGGTGGCCTAACTACGGCTACACTAGAAGAACAGTATTTGGTATCTGCGCTCTGCTGAAGCCAGTTAC
CTTCGGAAAAAGAGTTGGTAGCTCTTGATCCGGCAAACAAACCACCGCTGGTAGCGGTGGTTTTTTTGTT
TGCAAGCAGCAGATTACGCGCAGAAAAAAAGGATCTCAAGAAGATCCTTTGATCTTTTCTACGGGGTCTG
ACGCTCAGTGGAACGAAAACTCACGTTAAGGGATTTTGGTCATGAGATTATCAAAAAGGATCTTCACCTA
GATCCTTTTAAATTAAAAATGAAGTTTTAAATCAAGCCCAATCTGAATAATGTTACAACCAATTAACCAA
TTCTGATTAGAAAAACTCATCGAGCATCAAATGAAACTGCAATTTATTCATATCAGGATTATCAATACCA
TATTTTTGAAAAAGCCGTTTCTGTAATGAAGGAGAAAACTCACCGAGGCAGTTCCATAGGATGGCAAGAT
CCTGGTATCGGTCTGCGATTCCGACTCGTCCAACATCAATACAACCTATTAATTTCCCCTCGTCAAAAAT
AAGGTTATCAAGTGAGAAATCACCATGAGTGACGACTGAATCCGGTGAGAATGGCAAAAGTTTATGCATT
TCTTTCCAGACTTGTTCAACAGGCCAGCCATTACGCTCGTCATCAAAATCACTCGCATCAACCAAACCGT
TATTCATTCGTGATTGCGCCTGAGCGAGACGAAATACGCGATCGCTGTTAAAAGGACAATTACAAACAGG
AATCGAATGCAACCGGCGCAGGAACACTGCCAGCGCATCAACAATATTTTCACCTGAATCAGGATATTCT
TCTAATACCTGGAATGCTGTTTTTCCGGGGATCGCAGTGGTGAGTAACCATGCATCATCAGGAGTACGGA
TAAAATGCTTGATGGTCGGAAGAGGCATAAATTCCGTCAGCCAGTTTAGTCTGACCATCTCATCTGTAAC
ATCATTGGCAACGCTACCTTTGCCATGTTTCAGAAACAACTCTGGCGCATCGGGCTTCCCATACAAGCGA
TAGATTGTCGCACCTGATTGCCCGACATTATCGCGAGCCCATTTATACCCATATAAATCAGCATCCATGT
TGGAATTTAATCGCGGCCTCGACGTTTCCCGTTGAATATGGCTCATAACACCCCTTGTATTACTGTTTAT
GTAAGCAGACAGTTTTATTGTTCATGATGATATATTTTTATCTTGTGCAATGTAACATCAGAGATTTTGA
GACACGGGCCAGAGCTGCA
Features (pLannotate 1.2.2; 13 found; start..end, strand, type, name):
     73..112     +  misc_RNA       gRNA scaffold (fragment): guide RNA scaffold for the Streptococcus pyogenes CRISPR/Cas9 system
    118..188     +  ncRNA          tRNA: Accession: RF00005 - tRNA
    198..240     +  CDS            lacI (fragment): lac repressor; lacI; The lac repressor binds to the lac operator to inhibit transcription in E. coli. This inhibition can be relieved by adding lactose or isopropyl-β-D-thiogalactopyranoside (IPTG).
    253..274     +  protein_bind   CAP binding site: CAP binding activates transcription in the presence of cAMP. E. coli catabolite activator protein
    289..319     +  promoter       lac promoter: promoter for the E. coli lac operon
    327..343     +  protein_bind   lac operator: The lac repressor binds to the lac operator to inhibit transcription in E. coli. This inhibition can be relieved by adding lactose or isopropyl-β-D-thiogalactopyranoside (IPTG). lac repressor encoded by lacI
    380..436     -  misc_feature   MCS: pUC18/19 multiple cloning site
    433..590     +  CDS            lacZα (fragment): LacZα fragment of β-galactosidase; lacZ fragment
    596..695     -  misc_feature   bom (fragment): basis of mobility region from pBR322
    802..844     +  misc_RNA       tracrRNA (fragment): trans-activating CRISPR RNA for the Streptococcus pyogenes CRISPR/Cas9 system
    921..1509    -  rep_origin     ori: high-copy-number ColE1/pMB1/pBR322/pUC origin of replication
   1687..2496    -  CDS            KanR: aminoglycoside phosphotransferase; aph(3')-Ia; confers resistance to kanamycin in bacteria or G418 (Geneticin®) in eukaryotes
   2603..35      +  CDS            rop (fragment) (across the origin): Rop protein, which maintains plasmids at low copy number; rop
