[The description below was written by a language model from this plasmid's Addgene catalogue record and pLannotate feature annotations shown in this document.]
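Description:
pAK003 is a small (about 2.6 kb) cloning module from a modular toolkit for plant genome editing, built in the GenScript pUC57-Kan-mini backbone. It is propagated in E. coli from a high-copy ColE1/pUC-type origin and selected with kanamycin through the aph(3')-Ia (KanR) gene. Short fragments annotated as rop, bom and lacI appear to be backbone or cassette remnants rather than functional genes.

The synthetic insert is described as an improved sgRNA backbone for building tRNA-gRNA arrays, designated for Position 3 of such an array. The feature table is consistent with this. It shows a partial match to the Streptococcus pyogenes Cas9 guide RNA scaffold followed directly by a tRNA, then a lac promoter/operator region with a CAP binding site, a pUC-type multiple cloning site and a lacZα fragment, and further downstream a second scaffold-related fragment annotated as tracrRNA. The partial scaffold matches probably reflect the "improved" scaffold differing from the canonical reference sequence. The lacZα cassette lying between the tRNA and the downstream scaffold piece suggests a blue/white-screenable placeholder that is replaced during cloning, though the record does not state this, nor the restriction sites or overhangs used for assembly.

In tRNA-gRNA arrays, several guides are transcribed as one polycistronic RNA, and the host's endogenous tRNA-processing enzymes cleave at the tRNA units to release individual sgRNAs, which allows multiplexed Cas9 targeting. pAK003 supplies the scaffold-tRNA unit for the third slot of such an array. It carries no plant promoter, Cas9 gene or specific spacer in the annotated features, so it serves as a building block for downstream plant expression constructs rather than as an editing vector itself.
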