Addgene plasmid #128216: pAK003
Purpose: improved sgRNA backbone for tRNA-gRNA array, Position 3
Depositing lab: Vladimir Nekrasov. Depositing organization: Rothamsted Research. Publication: A modular cloning toolkit for genome editing in plants. Hahn F, Korolev A, Sanjurjo Loures L, Nekrasov V. BMC Plant Biol. 2020 Apr 23;20(1):179. doi: 10.1186/s12870-020-02388-2. PubMed 32326901.
Backbone
  Vector backbone: pUC57-Kan-mini
  Backbone manufacturer: GenScript
  Vector type: Plant Expression, CRISPR, Synthetic Biology
Growth in bacteria
  Bacterial resistance: Kanamycin, 50 μg/mL
  Growth temperature: 37°C
  Growth strain: DH5alpha
  Copy number: High Copy
Gene/Insert
  Gene/Insert name: improved sgRNA backbone for tRNA-gRNA array, Position 3
  Species: Synthetic
Terms and licenses: Academic/Nonprofit Terms; Industry Terms: Not Available to Industry
How to cite: pAK003 was a gift from Vladimir Nekrasov (Addgene plasmid # 128216 ; http://n2t.net/addgene:128216 ; RRID:Addgene_128216)
